Addgene plasmid #52136: pChlr-pNEB193
Purpose: (Empty Backbone) A backbone plasmid for creation of additional PUF repeat modules
Depositing lab: Huimin Zhao. Depositing organization: University of Illinois at Urbana-Champaign. Publication: Modular assembly of designer PUF proteins for specific post-transcriptional regulation of endogenous RNA. Abil Z, Denard CA, Zhao H. J Biol Eng. 2014 Mar 1;8(1):7. 10.1186/1754-1611-8-7 PubMed 24581042.
Backbone
  Vector backbone: pNEB193
  Backbone manufacturer: New England Biolabs
  Backbone size (bp): 2280
  Modifications to backbone: Replaced the original ampicillin resistance gene Bla with the chloramphenicol resistance gene Cam from pACYC (New England Biolabs) using the Gibson Assembly method.
  Vector type: Bacterial Expression
Growth in bacteria
  Bacterial resistance: Chloramphenicol, 25 μg/mL
  Growth temperature: 37°C
  Growth strain: Top10
  Copy number: High Copy
Gene/Insert
  Sequencing primers: 5′ M13 For; 3′ M13 Rev
Terms and licenses: Academic/Nonprofit Terms; Industry Terms: Not Available to Industry
Depositor comments: Please note that the plasmid contains a 1.3 kb insert containing Transposon 10 between bp# 51-52 of the original plasmid sequence. This insertion was not intentional, but does not affect the use of the plasmid to generate additional PUF repeat modules. Alternatively, any other PUF repeat plasmid can be similarly used to create new PUF repeate modules, since they all have the necessary SacI and HindIII sites.
How to cite: pChlr-pNEB193 was a gift from Huimin Zhao (Addgene plasmid # 52136 ; http://n2t.net/addgene:52136 ; RRID:Addgene_52136)
