[The description below was written by a language model from this plasmid's Addgene catalogue record and pLannotate feature annotations shown in this document.]
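Description:
pChlr-pNEB193 is an empty bacterial cloning backbone derived from the pUC-type vector pNEB193, made as a starting plasmid for building additional PUF repeat modules in a modular assembly system for designer PUF RNA-binding proteins. The original ampicillin resistance gene was replaced by Gibson assembly with the chloramphenicol resistance gene taken from pACYC. The feature table accordingly shows a chloramphenicol acetyltransferase (cat) coding sequence with its native cat promoter and no beta-lactamase gene. Propagation in E. coli relies on the high-copy ColE1/pUC origin, and selection is with chloramphenicol.

The rest of the plasmid is the usual pUC cloning region: a CAP binding site, lac promoter and lac operator upstream of a multiple cloning site fragment and a lacZα fragment, flanked by a residual piece of lacI and a short bom fragment. No insert is present. The record indicates that new PUF repeat modules are introduced through SacI and HindIII sites, and that M13 forward and reverse primers read across the cloning region. Although catalogued as a bacterial expression vector, its recorded role is as a module-holding cloning plasmid.

The depositor reports an unintended insertion of about 1.3 kb of Transposon 10 sequence near the start of the original plasmid map. This explains why the sequenced record is 3,619 nt rather than the listed backbone size of 2,280 bp, and it is consistent with the annotated RNA-OUT element, an antisense RNA associated with IS10/Tn10. Most of the inserted region is otherwise unannotated. The depositor states that the insertion does not interfere with making new PUF repeat modules, and that any other PUF repeat plasmid from the set can be used for the same purpose.
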