Features (pLannotate 1.2.2; 11 found; start..end, strand, type, name):
    105..174     -  ncRNA          RNA-OUT: Accession: RF00240 - RNA-OUT
   1433..2089    -  CDS            cat: CAT_ECOLX - Experimental evidence at protein level: Swiss-Prot protein existence level 1. This enzyme is an effector of chloramphenicol resistance in bacteria. From Escherichia coli. This protein is used as a marker in many commonly used cloning vectors, such as pACYC184.
   2090..2192    -  promoter       cat promoter: promoter of the E. coli cat gene encoding chloramphenicol acetyltransferase
   2285..2325    +  misc_feature   bom (fragment): basis of mobility region from pBR322
   2331..2488    -  CDS            lacZα (fragment): LacZα fragment of β-galactosidase; lacZ fragment
   2549..2568    +  misc_feature   MCS (fragment): pUC18/19 multiple cloning site
   2605..2621    -  protein_bind   lac operator: The lac repressor binds to the lac operator to inhibit transcription in E. coli. This inhibition can be relieved by adding lactose or isopropyl-β-D-thiogalactopyranoside (IPTG). lac repressor encoded by lacI
   2629..2659    -  promoter       lac promoter: promoter for the E. coli lac operon
   2674..2695    -  protein_bind   CAP binding site: CAP binding activates transcription in the presence of cAMP. E. coli catabolite activator protein
   2708..2800    -  CDS            lacI (fragment): lac repressor; lacI; The lac repressor binds to the lac operator to inhibit transcription in E. coli. This inhibition can be relieved by adding lactose or isopropyl-β-D-thiogalactopyranoside (IPTG).
   2983..3571    -  rep_origin     ori: high-copy-number ColE1/pMB1/pBR322/pUC origin of replication
>Addgene plasmid #52136 | pChlr-pNEB193 | addgene full sequence | sequence record 172967 | Addgene NGS Result
CTTTCGAATTTCTGCCATTCATCCGCTTATTATCACTTATTCAGGCGTAGCAACCAGGCGCTGATGAATC
CCCTAATGATTTTGGTAAAAATCATTAAGTTAAGGTGGATACACATCTTGTCATATGATCAAATGGTTTC
GCGAAAAATCAATAATCAGACAACAAGATGTGCGAACTCGATATTTTACACGACTCTCTTTACCAATTCT
GCCCCGAATTACACTTAAAACGACTCAACAGCTTAACGTTGGCTTGCCACGCATTACTTGACTGTAAAAC
TCTCACTCTTACCGAACTTGGCCGTAACCTGCCAACCAAAGCGAGAACAAAACATAACATCAAACGAATC
GACCGATTGTTAGGTAATCGTCACCTCCACAAAGAGCGACTCGCTGTATACCGTTGGCATGCTAGCTTTA
TCTGTTCGGGCAATACGATGCCCATTGTACTTGTTGACTGGTCTGATATTCGTGAGCAAAAACGACTTAT
GGTATTGCGAGCTTCAGTCGCACTACACGGTCGTTCTGTTACTCTTTATGAGAAAGCGTTCCCGCTTTCA
GAGCAATGTTCAAAGAAAGCTCATGACCAATTTCTAGCCGACCTTGCGAGCATTCTACCGAGTAACACCA
CACCGCTCATTGTCAGTGATGCTGGCTTTAAAGTGCCATGGTATAAATCCGTTGAGAAGCTGGGTTGGTA
CTGGTTAAGTCGAGTAAGAGGAAAAGTACAATATGCAGACCTAGGAGCGGAAAACTGGAAACCTATCAGC
AACTTACATGATATGTCATCTAGTCACTCAAAGACTTTAGGCTATAAGAGGCTGACTAAAAGCAATCCAA
TCTCATGCCAAATTCTATTGTATAAATCTCGCTCTAAAGGCCGAAAAAATCAGCGCTCGACACGGACTCA
TTGTCACCACCCGTCACCTAAAATCTACTCAGCGTCGGCAAAGGAGCCATGGGTTCTAGCAACTAACTTA
CCTGTTGAAATTCGAACACCCAAACAACTTGTTAATATCTATTCGAAGCGAATGCAGATTGAAGAAACCT
TCCGAGACTTGAAAAGTCCTGCCTACGGACTAGGCCTACGCCATAGCCGAACGAGCAGCTCAGAGCGTTT
TGATATCATGCTGCTAATCGCCCTGATGCTTCAACTAACATGTTGGCTTGCGGGCGTTCATGCTCAGAAA
CAAGGTTGGGACAAGCACTTCCAGGCTAACACAGTCAGAAATCGAAACGTACTCTCAACAGTTCGCTTAG
GCATGGAAGTTTTGCGGCATTCTGGCTACACAATAACAAGGGAAGACTTACTCGTGGCTGCAACCCTACT
AGCTCAAAATTTATTCACACATGGTTACGCTTTGGGGAAATTATGAGGGGATCTCTCAGAACCAGGCGTT
TAAGGGCACCAATAACTGCCTTTAAAAAATTACGCCCCGCCCTGCCACTCATCGCAGTACTGTTGTAATT
CATTAAGCATTCTGCCGACATGGAAGCCATCACAAACGGCATGATGAACCTGAATCGCCAGCGGCATCAG
CACCTTGTCGCCTTGCGTATAATATTTGCCCATAGTGAAAACGGGGGCGAAGAAGTTGTCCATATTGGCC
ACGTTTAAATCAAAACTGGTGAAACTCACCCAGGGATTGGCTGAGACGAAAAACATATTCTCAATAAACC
CTTTAGGGAAATAGGCCAGGTTTTCACCGTAACACGCCACATCTTGCGAATATATGTGTAGAAACTGCCG
GAAATCGTCGTGGTATTCACTCCAGAGCGATGAAAACGTTTCAGTTTGCTCATGGAAAACGGTGTAACAA
GGGTGAACACTATCCCATATCACCAGCTCACCGTCTTTCATTGCCATACGGAACTCCGGATGAGCATTCA
TCAGGCGGGCAAGAATGTGAATAAAGGCCGGATAAAACTTGTGCTTATTTTTCTTTACGGTCTTTAAAAA
GGCCGTAATATCCAGCTGAACGGTCTGGTTATAGGTACATTGAGCAACTGACTGAAATGCCTCAAAATGT
TCTTTACGATGCCATTGGGATATATCAACGGTGGTATATCCAGTGATTTTTTTCTCCATTTTAGCTTCCT
TAGCTCCTGAAAATCTCGATAACTCAAAAAATACGCCCGGTAGTGATCTTATTTCATTATGGTGAAAGTT
GGAACCTCTTACGTGCCGATCAACGTCTCATTTTCGCCAAAAGTTGGCCCAGGGCTTCCCGGTATCAACA
GGGACACCAGGATTTATTTATTCTGCGAAGTGATCTTCCGTCACAAATACCGCACAGATGCGTAAGGAGA
AAATACCGCATCAGGCGCCATTCGCCATTCAGGCTGCGCAACTGTTGGGAAGGGCGATCGGTGCGGGCCT
CTTCGCTATTACGCCAGCTGGCGAAAGGGGGATGTGCTGCAAGGCGATTAAGTTGGGTAACGCCAGGGTT
TTCCCAGTCACGACGTTGTAAAACGACGGCCAGTGAATTCGAGCTCGGTACCCGGGGGCGCGCCGGATCC
TTAATTAAGTCTAGAGTCGACTGTTTAAACCTGCAGGCATGCAAGCTTGGCGTAATCATGGTCATAGCTG
TTTCCTGTGTGAAATTGTTATCCGCTCACAATTCCACACAACATACGAGCCGGAAGCATAAAGTGTAAAG
CCTGGGGTGCCTAATGAGTGAGCTAACTCACATTAATTGCGTTGCGCTCACTGCCCGCTTTCCAGTCGGG
AAACCTGTCGTGCCAGCTGCATTAATGAATCGGCCAACGCGCGGGGAGAGGCGGTTTGCGTATTGGGCGC
TCTTCCGCTTCCTCGCTCACTGACTCGCTGCGCTCGGTCGTTCGGCTGCGGCGAGCGGTATCAGCTCACT
CAAAGGCGGTAATACGGTTATCCACAGAATCAGGGGATAACGCAGGAAAGAACATGTGAGCAAAAGGCCA
GCAAAAGGCCAGGAACCGTAAAAAGGCCGCGTTGCTGGCGTTTTTCCATAGGCTCCGCCCCCCTGACGAG
CATCACAAAAATCGACGCTCAAGTCAGAGGTGGTGAAACCCGACAGGACTATAAAGATACCAGGCGTTTC
CCCCTGGAAGCTCCCTCGTGCGCTCTCCTGTTCCGACCCTGCCGCTTACCGGATACCTGTCCGCCTTTCT
CCCTTCGGGAAGCGTGGCGCTTTCTCATAGCTCACGCTGTAGGTATCTCAGTTCGGTGTAGGTCGTTCGC
TCCAAGCTGGGCTGTGTGCACGAACCCCCCGTTCAGCCCGACCGCTGCGCCTTATCCGGTAACTATCGTC
TTGAGTCCAACCCGGTAAGACACGACTTATCGCCACTGGCAGCAGCCACTGGTAACAGGATTAGCAGAGC
GAGGTATGTAGGCGGTGCTACAGAGTTCTTGAAGTGGTGGCCTAACTACGGCTACACTAGAAGAACAGTA
TTTGGTATCTGCGCTCTGCTGAAGCCAGTTACCTTCGGAAAAAGAGTTGGTAGCTCTTGATCCGGCAAAC
AAACCACCGCTGGTAGCGGTGGTTTTTTTGTTTGCAAGCAGCAGATTACGCGCAGAAAAAAAGGATCTCA
AGAAGATCCTTTGATCTTTTCTACGGGGTCTGACGCTCAGTGGAACGAA
