>Addgene plasmid #52136 | pChlr-pNEB193 | addgene partial sequence | sequence record 83107 | M13pUC-Fwd 5'-CCCAGTCACGACGTTGTAAAACG-3'
CCGGGGGCGCGCCGGATCCTTAATTAAGTCTAGAGTCGACTGTTTAAACCTGCAGGCATGCAAGCTTGGC
GTAATCATGGTCATAGCTGTTTCCTGTGTGAAATTGTTATCCGCTCACAATTCCACACAACATACGAGCC
GGAAGCATAAAGTGTAAAGCCTGGGGTGCCTAATGAGTGAGCTAACTCACATTAATTGCGTTGCGCTCAC
TGCCCGCTTTCCAGTCGGGAAACCTGTCGTGCCAGCTGCATTAATGAATCGGCCAACGCGCGGGGAGAGG
CGGTTTGCGTATTGGGCGCTCTTCCGCTTCCTCGCTCACTGACTCGCTGCGCTCGGTCGTTCGGCTGCGG
CGAGCGGTATCAGCTCACTCAAAGGCGGTAATACGGTTATCCACAGAATCAGGGGATAACGCAGGAAAGA
ACATGTGAGCAAAAGGCCAGCAAAAGGCCAGGAACCGTAAAAAGGCCGCGTTGCTGGCGTTTTTCCATAG
GCTCCGCCCCCCTGACGAGCATCACAAAAATCGACGCTCAAGTCAGAGGTGGTGAAACCCGACAGGACTA
TAAAGATACCAGGCGTTTCCCCCTGGAAGCTCCCTCGTGCGCTCTCCTGTTCCGACCCTGCCGCTTACCG
GATACCTGTCCGCCTTTCTCCCTTCGGGAAGCGTGGCGCTTTCTCATAGCTCACGCTGTAGGTATCTCAG
TTCGGTGTAGGTCGTTCGCTCCAAGCTGGGCTGTGTGCACGAACCCCCCGTTCAGCCCGACCGCTGCGCC
TTATCCGGTAACTATCGTCTTGAGTCCAACCCGGTAAGACACGACTTATCGCCACTGGCAGCAGCCACTG
GTAACAGGATTAGCAGAGCGAGGTATGTAGGCGGTGCTACAGAGTTCTTGAAGTGGTGGCCTAACTACGG
CTACACTA
