>Addgene plasmid #52136 | pChlr-pNEB193 | addgene partial sequence | sequence record 83564 | Lac-promoter 5'-CACTTTATGCTTCCGGCTCG-3'
ATTTCACACAGGAAACAGCTATGACCATGATTACGCCAAGCTTGCATGCCTGCAGGTTTAAACAGTCGAC
TCTAGACTTAATTAAGGATCCGGCGCGCCCCCGGGTACCGAGCTCGAATTCACTGGCCGTCGTTTTACAA
CGTCGTGACTGGGAAAACCCTGGCGTTACCCAACTTAATCGCCTTGCAGCACATCCCCCTTTCGCCAGCT
GGCGTAATAGCGAAGAGGCCCGCACCGATCGCCCTTCCCAACAGTTGCGCAGCCTGAATGGCGAATGGCG
CCTGATGCGGTATTTTCTCCTTACGCATCTGTGCGGTATTTGTGACGGAAGATCACTTCGCAGAATAAAT
AAATCCTGGTGTCCCTGTTGATACCGGGAAGCCCTGGGCCAACTTTTGGCGAAAATGAGACGTTGATCGG
CACGTAAGAGGTTCCAACTTTCACCATAATGAAATAAGATCACTACCGGGCGTATTTTTTGAGTTATCGA
GATTTTCAGGAGCTAAGGAAGCTAAAATGGAGAAAAAAATCACTGGATATACCACCGTTGATATATCCCA
ATGGCATCGTAAAGAACATTTTGAGGCATTTCAGTCAGTTGCTCAATGTACCTATAACCAGACCGTTCAG
CTGGATATTACGGCCTTTTTAAAGACCGTAAAGAAAAATAAGCACAAGTTTTATCCGGCCTTTATTCACA
TTCTTGCCCGCCTGATGAATGCTCATCCGGAGTTCCGTATGGCAATGAAAGACGGTGAGCTGGTGATATG
GGATAGTGTTCACCCTTGTTACACCGTTTTCCATGAGCAAACTGAAACGTTTTCATCGCTCTGGAGTGAA
TACCACGACGATTTCCGGCAGTTTCTACACATATATTCGCAAGATGTGGCGTGTTACGGTGAAAACCTGG
CCTATTTCC
